Addgene plasmid #50941: pET11a-hRanGAP1
Purpose: expression of full length untagged human RanGAP1 in E.coli
Depositing lab: Frauke Melchior. Depositing organization: Universitaet Heidelberg. Publication: The RanBP2/RanGAP1*SUMO1/Ubc9 complex is a multisubunit SUMO E3 ligase. Werner A, Flotho A, Melchior F. Mol Cell. 2012 May 11;46(3):287-98. doi: 10.1016/j.molcel.2012.02.017. Epub 2012 Mar 29. PubMed 22464730.
Backbone
  Vector backbone: pET11a
  Backbone manufacturer: Novagen
  Backbone size w/o insert (bp): 5677
  Vector type: Bacterial Expression
Growth in bacteria
  Bacterial resistance: Ampicillin, 100 μg/mL
  Growth temperature: 37°C
  Growth strain: DH5alpha
  Copy number: Low Copy
Gene/Insert
  Gene/Insert name: RanGTPase activating protein 1 (alt name: RanGAP1)
  Species: H. sapiens (human)
  Insert size (bp): 1764
  GenBank ID: NM_001278651.1
  Entrez Gene: RANGAP1 (a.k.a. Fug1, RANGAP, SD)
  Promoter: T7
  Cloning method: Restriction Enzyme; 5′ cloning site NdeI (not destroyed); 3′ cloning site BamH1 (not destroyed)
  Sequencing primers: 5′ T7; 3′ T7-term
Terms and licenses: Academic/Nonprofit Terms; Industry Terms: Not Available to Industry
How to cite: pET11a-hRanGAP1 was a gift from Frauke Melchior (Addgene plasmid # 50941 ; http://n2t.net/addgene:50941 ; RRID:Addgene_50941)
