[The description below was written by a language model from this plasmid's Addgene catalogue record and pLannotate feature annotations shown in this document.]
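Description:
pET11a-hRanGAP1 is a bacterial expression plasmid built on the Novagen pET11a backbone for producing full-length, untagged human RanGAP1 (Ran GTPase activating protein 1) in E. coli. It is propagated through a pBR322-type ColE1/pMB1 origin accompanied by the bom mobility region and the rop gene. Rop keeps copy number down, consistent with the catalogue's low-copy designation. Selection is by ampicillin via the β-lactamase gene under its own promoter. Several short tetracycline-resistance fragments and a tet promoter appear in the annotation. These are non-functional remnants of the pBR322 ancestry rather than a usable marker.

The roughly 1.76 kb RANGAP1 coding sequence was inserted between the NdeI and BamHI sites, both of which are retained. This places its start codon directly downstream of the T7 gene 10 ribosome binding site, so no vector-encoded N-terminal tag is added. Transcription is driven by a T7 promoter fused to a lac operator and ends at the T7 terminator. The plasmid also carries lacI with its own promoter. The repressor holds expression off until induction with IPTG in a host that supplies T7 RNA polymerase. A short fragment annotated as a T7 gene 10-derived solubility tag lies after the insert and before the terminator. It appears to be residual vector sequence, since the record describes the protein as untagged.

RanGAP1 stimulates GTP hydrolysis by Ran, a step required for nuclear import and export. The associated publication concerns the RanBP2/RanGAP1*SUMO1/Ubc9 SUMO E3 ligase complex. This suggests the recombinant protein was used for biochemical work on that complex, though the record itself states only expression in E. coli.
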