Features (pLannotate 1.2.2; 19 found; start..end, strand, type, name):
    116..220     +  promoter       AmpR promoter: bla
    221..1081    +  CDS            AmpR: β-lactamase; bla; confers resistance to ampicillin, carbenicillin, and related antibiotics
   1252..1840    +  rep_origin     ori: high-copy-number ColE1/pMB1/pBR322/pUC origin of replication
   2026..2168    -  misc_feature   bom: basis of mobility region from pBR322
   2270..2461    -  CDS            rop: Rop protein, which maintains plasmids at low copy number; rop
   2478..2858    +  CDS            YPB1_ECOLX: Protein predicted: Swiss-Prot protein existence level 4. From Escherichia coli.
   3100..3724    -  CDS            TcR (fragment): tetracycline efflux protein; tet; confers resistance to tetracycline
   3739..3760    -  protein_bind   CAP binding site: CAP binding activates transcription in the presence of cAMP. E. coli catabolite activator protein
   3773..4855    -  CDS            lacI: lac repressor; lacI; The lac repressor binds to the lac operator to inhibit transcription in E. coli. This inhibition can be relieved by adding lactose or isopropyl-β-D-thiogalactopyranoside (IPTG).
   4856..4933    -  promoter       lacI promoter: lacI
   4941..5220    -  CDS            TcR (fragment): tetracycline efflux protein; tet; confers resistance to tetracycline
   5242..5260    +  promoter       T7 promoter: promoter for bacteriophage T7 RNA polymerase
   5261..5285    +  protein_bind   lac operator: The lac repressor binds to the lac operator to inhibit transcription in E. coli. This inhibition can be relieved by adding lactose or isopropyl-β-D-thiogalactopyranoside (IPTG). lac repressor encoded by lacI
   5300..5322    +  RBS            RBS: efficient ribosome binding site from bacteriophage T7 gene 10 (Olins and Rangwala, 1989)
   5330..7090    +  CDS            RANGAP1: RAGP1_HUMAN - Also known as KIAA1835, SD. Experimental evidence at protein level: Swiss-Prot protein existence level 1. GTPase activator for RAN (PubMed:8146159, PubMed:8896452, PubMed:16428860). Converts cytoplasmic GTP-bound RAN to GDP-bound RAN, which is essential for RAN-mediated nuclear import and export (PubMed:8896452, PubMed:27160050). Mediates dissociation of cargo from nuclear export complexes containing XPO1, RAN and RANBP2 after nuclear export (PubMed:27160050). From Homo sapiens (Human).
   7100..7149    +  CDS            SET1 (fragment): solubility-enhancement tag derived from T7 phage gene 10B
   7157..7204    +  terminator     T7 terminator: transcription terminator for bacteriophage T7 RNA polymerase
   7227..7331    -  CDS            TcR (fragment): tetracycline efflux protein; tet; confers resistance to tetracycline
   7379..7407    -  promoter       tet promoter: E. coli promoter for tetracycline efflux protein gene
>Addgene plasmid #50941 | pET11a-hRanGAP1 | depositor full sequence | sequence record 82635 | pET11a-hRanGAP1 sequence 7416 bps
ACTTGGTACATTTTCTTGAAGACGAAAGGGCCTCGTGATACGCCTATTTTTATAGGTTAATGTCATGATA
ATAATGGTTTCTTAGACGTCAGGTGGCACTTTTCGGGGAAATGTGCGCGGAACCCCTATTTGTTTATTTT
TCTAAATACATTCAAATATGTATCCGCTCATGAGACAATAACCCTGATAAATGCTTCAATAATATTGAAA
AAGGAAGAGTATGAGTATTCAACATTTCCGTGTCGCCCTTATTCCCTTTTTTGCGGCATTTTGCCTTCCT
GTTTTTGCTCACCCAGAAACGCTGGTGAAAGTAAAAGATGCTGAAGATCAGTTGGGTGCACGAGTGGGTT
ACATCGAACTGGATCTCAACAGCGGTAAGATCCTTGAGAGTTTTCGCCCCGAAGAACGTTTTCCAATGAT
GAGCACTTTTAAAGTTCTGCTATGTGGCGCGGTATTATCCCGTGTTGACGCCGGGCAAGAGCAACTCGGT
CGCCGCATACACTATTCTCAGAATGACTTGGTTGAGTACTCACCAGTCACAGAAAAGCATCTTACGGATG
GCATGACAGTAAGAGAATTATGCAGTGCTGCCATAACCATGAGTGATAACACTGCGGCCAACTTACTTCT
GACAACGATCGGAGGACCGAAGGAGCTAACCGCTTTTTTGCACAACATGGGGGATCATGTAACTCGCCTT
GATCGTTGGGAACCGGAGCTGAATGAAGCCATACCAAACGACGAGCGTGACACCACGATGCCTGCAGCAA
TGGCAACAACGTTGCGCAAACTATTAACTGGCGAACTACTTACTCTAGCTTCCCGGCAACAATTAATAGA
CTGGATGGAGGCGGATAAAGTTGCAGGACCACTTCTGCGCTCGGCCCTTCCGGCTGGCTGGTTTATTGCT
GATAAATCTGGAGCCGGTGAGCGTGGGTCTCGCGGTATCATTGCAGCACTGGGGCCAGATGGTAAGCCCT
CCCGTATCGTAGTTATCTACACGACGGGGAGTCAGGCAACTATGGATGAACGAAATAGACAGATCGCTGA
GATAGGTGCCTCACTGATTAAGCATTGGTAACTGTCAGACCAAGTTTACTCATATATACTTTAGATTGAT
TTAAAACTTCATTTTTAATTTAAAAGGATCTAGGTGAAGATCCTTTTTGATAATCTCATGACCAAAATCC
CTTAACGTGAGTTTTCGTTCCACTGAGCGTCAGACCCCGTAGAAAAGATCAAAGGATCTTCTTGAGATCC
TTTTTTTCTGCGCGTAATCTGCTGCTTGCAAACAAAAAAACCACCGCTACCAGCGGTGGTTTGTTTGCCG
GATCAAGAGCTACCAACTCTTTTTCCGAAGGTAACTGGCTTCAGCAGAGCGCAGATACCAAATACTGTCC
TTCTAGTGTAGCCGTAGTTAGGCCACCACTTCAAGAACTCTGTAGCACCGCCTACATACCTCGCTCTGCT
AATCCTGTTACCAGTGGCTGCTGCCAGTGGCGATAAGTCGTGTCTTACCGGGTTGGACTCAAGACGATAG
TTACCGGATAAGGCGCAGCGGTCGGGCTGAACGGGGGGTTCGTGCACACAGCCCAGCTTGGAGCGAACGA
CCTACACCGAACTGAGATACCTACAGCGTGAGCTATGAGAAAGCGCCACGCTTCCCGAAGGGAGAAAGGC
GGACAGGTATCCGGTAAGCGGCAGGGTCGGAACAGGAGAGCGCACGAGGGAGCTTCCAGGGGGAAACGCC
TGGTATCTTTATAGTCCTGTCGGGTTTCGCCACCTCTGACTTGAGCGTCGATTTTTGTGATGCTCGTCAG
GGGGGCGGAGCCTATGGAAAAACGCCAGCAACGCGGCCTTTTTACGGTTCCTGGCCTTTTGCTGGCCTTT
TGCTCACATGTTCTTTCCTGCGTTATCCCCTGATTCTGTGGATAACCGTATTACCGCCTTTGAGTGAGCT
GATACCGCTCGCCGCAGCCGAACGACCGAGCGCAGCGAGTCAGTGAGCGAGGAAGCGGAAGAGCGCCTGA
TGCGGTATTTTCTCCTTACGCATCTGTGCGGTATTTCACACCGCATATATGGTGCACTCTCAGTACAATC
TGCTCTGATGCCGCATAGTTAAGCCAGTATACACTCCGCTATCGCTACGTGACTGGGTCATGGCTGCGCC
CCGACACCCGCCAACACCCGCTGACGCGCCCTGACGGGCTTGTCTGCTCCCGGCATCCGCTTACAGACAA
GCTGTGACCGTCTCCGGGAGCTGCATGTGTCAGAGGTTTTCACCGTCATCACCGAAACGCGCGAGGCAGC
TGCGGTAAAGCTCATCAGCGTGGTCGTGAAGCGATTCACAGATGTCTGCCTGTTCATCCGCGTCCAGCTC
GTTGAGTTTCTCCAGAAGCGTTAATGTCTGGCTTCTGATAAAGCGGGCCATGTTAAGGGCGGTTTTTTCC
TGTTTGGTCACTGATGCCTCCGTGTAAGGGGGATTTCTGTTCATGGGGGTAATGATACCGATGAAACGAG
AGAGGATGCTCACGATACGGGTTACTGATGATGAACATGCCCGGTTACTGGAACGTTGTGAGGGTAAACA
ACTGGCGGTATGGATGCGGCGGGACCAGAGAAAAATCACTCAGGGTCAATGCCAGCGCTTCGTTAATACA
GATGTAGGTGTTCCACAGGGTAGCCAGCAGCATCCTGCGATGCAGATCCGGAACATAATGGTGCAGGGCG
CTGACTTCCGCGTTTCCAGACTTTACGAAACACGGAAACCGAAGACCATTCATGTTGTTGCTCAGGTCGC
AGACGTTTTGCAGCAGCAGTCGCTTCACGTTCGCTCGCGTATCGGTGATTCATTCTGCTAACCAGTAAGG
CAACCCCGCCAGCCTAGCCGGGTCCTCAACGACAGGAGCACGATCATGCGCACCCGTGGCCAGGACCCAA
CGCTGCCCGAGATGCGCCGCGTGCGGCTGCTGGAGATGGCGGACGCGATGGATATGTTCTGCCAAGGGTT
GGTTTGCGCATTCACAGTTCTCCGCAAGAATTGATTGGCTCCAATTCTTGGAGTGGTGAATCCGTTAGCG
AGGTGCCGCCGGCTTCCATTCAGGTCGAGGTGGCCCGGCTCCATGCACCGCGACGCAACGCGGGGAGGCA
GACAAGGTATAGGGCGGCGCCTACAATCCATGCCAACCCGTTCCATGTGCTCGCCGAGGCGGCATAAATC
GCCGTGACGATCAGCGGTCCAGTGATCGAAGTTAGGCTGGTAAGAGCCGCGAGCGATCCTTGAAGCTGTC
CCTGATGGTCGTCATCTACCTGCCTGGACAGCATGGCCTGCAACGCGGGCATCCCGATGCCGCCGGAAGC
GAGAAGAATCATAATGGGGAAGGCCATCCAGCCTCGCGTCGCGAACGCCAGCAAGACGTAGCCCAGCGCG
TCGGCCGCCATGCCGGCGATAATGGCCTGCTTCTCGCCGAAACGTTTGGTGGCGGGACCAGTGACGAAGG
CTTGAGCGAGGGCGTGCAAGATTCCGAATACCGCAAGCGACAGGCCGATCATCGTCGCGCTCCAGCGAAA
GCGGTCCTCGCCGAAAATGACCCAGAGCGCTGCCGGCACCTGTCCTACGAGTTGCATGATAAAGAAGACA
GTCATAAGTGCGGCGACGATAGTCATGCCCCGCGCCCACCGGAAGGAGCTGACTGGGTTGAAGGCTCTCA
AGGGCATCGGTCGAGATCCCGGTGCCTAATGAGTGAGCTAACTTACATTAATTGCGTTGCGCTCACTGCC
CGCTTTCCAGTCGGGAAACCTGTCGTGCCAGCTGCATTAATGAATCGGCCAACGCGCGGGGAGAGGCGGT
TTGCGTATTGGGCGCCAGGGTGGTTTTTCTTTTCACCAGTGAGACGGGCAACAGCTGATTGCCCTTCACC
GCCTGGCCCTGAGAGAGTTGCAGCAAGCGGTCCACGCTGGTTTGCCCCAGCAGGCGAAAATCCTGTTTGA
TGGTGGTTAACGGCGGGATATAACATGAGCTGTCTTCGGTATCGTCGTATCCCACTACCGAGATATCCGC
ACCAACGCGCAGCCCGGACTCGGTAATGGCGCGCATTGCGCCCAGCGCCATCTGATCGTTGGCAACCAGC
ATCGCAGTGGGAACGATGCCCTCATTCAGCATTTGCATGGTTTGTTGAAAACCGGACATGGCACTCCAGT
CGCCTTCCCGTTCCGCTATCGGCTGAATTTGATTGCGAGTGAGATATTTATGCCAGCCAGCCAGACGCAG
ACGCGCCGAGACAGAACTTAATGGGCCCGCTAACAGCGCGATTTGCTGGTGACCCAATGCGACCAGATGC
TCCACGCCCAGTCGCGTACCGTCTTCATGGGAGAAAATAATACTGTTGATGGGTGTCTGGTCAGAGACAT
CAAGAAATAACGCCGGAACATTAGTGCAGGCAGCTTCCACAGCAATGGCATCCTGGTCATCCAGCGGATA
GTTAATGATCAGCCCACTGACGCGTTGCGCGAGAAGATTGTGCACCGCCGCTTTACAGGCTTCGACGCCG
CTTCGTTCTACCATCGACACCACCACGCTGGCACCCAGTTGATCGGCGCGAGATTTAATCGCCGCGACAA
TTTGCGACGGCGCGTGCAGGGCCAGACTGGAGGTGGCAACGCCAATCAGCAACGACTGTTTGCCCGCCAG
TTGTTGTGCCACGCGGTTGGGAATGTAATTCAGCTCCGCCATCGCCGCTTCCACTTTTTCCCGCGTTTTC
GCAGAAACGTGGCTGGCCTGGTTCACCACGCGGGAAACGGTCTGATAAGAGACACCGGCATACTCTGCGA
CATCGTATAACGTTACTGGTTTCACATTCACCACCCTGAATTGACTCTCTTCCGGGCGCTATCATGCCAT
ACCGCGAAAGGTTTTGCGCCATTCGATGGTGTCCGGGATCTCGACGCTCTCCCTTATGCGACTCCTGCAT
TAGGAAGCAGCCCAGTAGTAGGTTGAGGCCGTTGAGCACCGCCGCCGCAAGGAATGGTGCATGCAAGGAG
ATGGCGCCCAACAGTCCCCCGGCCACGGGGCCTGCCACCATACCCACGCCGAAACAAGCGCTCATGAGCC
CGAAGTGGCGAGCCCGATCTTCCCCATCGGTGATGTCGGCGATATAGGCGCCAGCAACCGCACCTGTGGC
GCCGGTGATGCCGGCCACGATGCGTCCGGCGTAGAGGATCGAGATCTCGATCCCGCGAAATTAATACGAC
TCACTATAGGGGAATTGTGAGCGGATAACAATTCCCCTCTAGAAATAATTTTGTTTAACTTTAAGAAGGA
GATATACATATGGCCTCGGAAGACATTGCCAAGCTGGCAGAGACACTTGCCAAGACTCAGGTGGCCGGGG
GACAGCTGAGTTTCAAAGGCAAGAGCCTCAAACTCAACACTGCAGAAGATGCTAAAGATGTGATTAAAGA
GATTGAAGACTTTGACAGCTTGGAGGCTCTGCGTCTGGAAGGCAACACAGTGGGCGTGGAAGCCGCCAGG
GTCATCGCCAAGGCCTTAGAGAAGAAGTCGGAGTTGAAGCGCTGCCACTGGAGTGACATGTTCACGGGAA
GGCTGCGGACCGAGATCCCACCAGCCCTGATCTCACTAGGGGAAGGACTCATCACAGCTGGGGCTCAGCT
GGTGGAGCTGGACTTAAGCGACAACGCATTCGGGCCCGACGGTGTGCAAGGCTTCGAGGCCCTGCTCAAG
AGCTCAGCCTGCTTCACCCTGCAGGAACTCAAGCTCAACAACTGTGGCATGGGCATTGGCGGCGGCAAGA
TCCTGGCTGCAGCTCTGACCGAATGTCACCGGAAATCCAGTGCCCAAGGCAAGCCTCTGGCCCTGAAGGT
CTTTGTGGCTGGCAGAAACCGTCTGGAGAATGATGGCGCCACTGCCTTGGCAGAAGCTTTTAGGGTCATC
GGGACCCTGGAGGAGGTCCACATGCCACAGAATGGGATCAACCACCCTGGCATCACTGCCCTGGCCCAGG
CTTTCGCTGTCAACCCCCTGCTGCGGGTCATCAACCTGAATGACAACACCTTCACTGAGAAGGGCGCCGT
GGCCATGGCCGAGACCTTGAAGACCTTGCGGCAGGTGGAGGTGATTAATTTTGGGGACTGCCTGGTGCGC
TCCAAGGGTGCAGTTGCCATTGCAGATGCCATCCGCGGCGGCCTGCCCAAGCTAAAGGAGCTGAACTTGT
CATTCTGTGAGATCAAGAGGGATGCTGCCCTGGCTGTTGCTGAGGCCATGGCAGACAAAGCTGAGCTGGA
GAAGCTGGACCTGAATGGCAACACCCTGGGAGAAGAAGGCTGTGAACAGCTTCAGGAGGTGCTGGAGGGC
TTCAACATGGCCAAGGTGCTGGCGTCCCTCAGTGATGACGAGGACGAGGAGGAGGAGGAGGAAGGAGAAG
AGGAAGAAGAGGAAGCAGAAGAAGAGGAGGAGGAAGATGAGGAAGAGGAGGAAGAAGAGGAGGAGGAGGA
GGAAGAAGAGCCTCAGCAGCGAGGGCAGGGAGAGAAGTCAGCCACGCCCTCACGGAAGATTCTGGACCCT
AACACTGGGGAGCCAGCTCCCGTGCTGTCCTCCCCACCTCCTGCAGACGTCTCCACCTTCCTGGCTTTTC
CCTCTCCAGAGAAGCTGCTGCGCCTAGGGCCCAAGAGCTCCGTGCTGATAGCCCAGCAGACTGACACGTC
TGACCCCGAGAAGGTGGTCTCTGCCTTCCTAAAGGTGTCATCTGTGTTCAAGGACGAAGCTACTGTGAGG
ATGGCAGTGCAGGATGCAGTAGATGCCCTGATGCAGAAGGCTTTCAACTCCTCGTCCTTCAACTCCAACA
CCTTCCTCACCAGGCTCCTCGTGCACATGGGTCTGCTCAAGAGTGAAGACAAGGTCAAGGCCATTGCCAA
CCTGTACGGCCCCCTGATGGCGCTGAACCACATGGTGCAGCAGGACTATTTCCCCAAGGCCCTTGCACCC
CTGCTGCTGGCGTTCGTGACCAAGCCCAACAGCGCCCTGGAATCCTGCTCCTTCGCCCGCCACAGTCTGC
TGCAGACGCTGTACAAGGTCTAGGATCCGGCTGCTAACAAAGCCCGAAAGGAAGCTGAGTTGGCTGCTGC
CACCGCTGAGCAATAACTAGCATAACCCCTTGGGGCCTCTAAACGGGTCTTGAGGGGTTTTTTGCTGAAA
GGAGGAACTATATCCGGATATCCCGCAAGAGGCCCGGCAGTACCGGCATAACCAAGCCTATGCCTACAGC
ATCCAGGGTGACGGTGCCGAGGATGACGATGAGCGCATTGTTAGATTTCATACACGGTGCCTGACTGCGT
TAGCAATTTAACTGTGATAAACTACCGCATTAAAGCTTATCGATGATAAGCTGTCAAACATGAGAA
