>Addgene plasmid #50941 | pET11a-hRanGAP1 | addgene partial sequence | sequence record 86468 | pBRrevBam 5'-GGTGATGTCGGCGATATAGG-3'
CCGGCCACGATGCGTCCGGCGTAGAGGATCGAGATCTCGATCCCGCGAAATTAATACGACTCACTATAGG
GGAATTGTGAGCGGATAACAATTCCCCTCTAGAAATAATTTTGTTTAACTTTAAGAAGGAGATATACATA
TGGCCTCGGAAGACATTGCCAAGCTGGCAGAGACACTTGCCAAGACTCAGGTGGCCGGGGGACAGCTGAG
TTTCAAAGGCAAGAGCCTCAAACTCAACACTGCAGAAGATGCTAAAGATGTGATTAAAGAGATTGAAGAC
TTTGACAGCTTGGAGGCTCTGCGTCTGGAAGGCAACACAGTGGGCGTGGAAGCCGCCAGGGTCATCGCCA
AGGCCTTAGAGAAGAAGTCGGAGTTGAAGCGCTGCCACTGGAGTGACATGTTCACGGGAAGGCTGCGGAC
CGAGATCCCACCAGCCCTGATCTCACTAGGGGAAGGACTCATCACAGCTGGGGCTCAGCTGGTGGAGCTG
GACTTAAGCGACAACGCATTCGGGCCCGACGGTGTGCAAGGCTTCGAGGCCCTGCTCAAGAGCTCAGCCT
GCTTCACCCTGCAGGAACTCAAGCTCAACAACTGTGGCATGGGCATTGGCGGCGGCAAGATCCTGGCTGC
AGCTCTGACCGAATGTCACCGGAAATCCAGTGCCCAAGGCAAGCCTCTGGCCCTGAAGGTCTTTGTGGCT
GGCAGAAACCGTCTGGAGAATGATGGCGCCACTGCCTTGGCAGAAGCTTTTAGGGTCATCGGGACCCTGG
AGGAGGTCCACATGCCACAGAATGGGATCAACCACCCTGGCATCACTGCCCTGGCCCAGGCTTTCGCTGT
CAACCC
