>Addgene plasmid #50941 | pET11a-hRanGAP1 | addgene partial sequence | sequence record 86497 | T7term 5'-GCTAGTTATTGCTCAGCGG-3'
CCGGATCCTAGACCTTGTACAGCGTCTGCAGCAGACTGTGGCGGGCGAAGGAGCAGGATTCCAGGGCGCT
GTTGGGCTTGGTCACGAACGCCAGCAGCAGGGGTGCAAGGGCCTTGGGGAAATAGTCCTGCTGCACCATG
TGGTTCAGCGCCATCAGGGGGCCGTACAGGTTGGCAATGGCCTTGACCTTGTCTTCACTCTTGAGCAGAC
CCATGTGCACGAGGAGCCTGGTGAGGAAGGTGTTGGAGTTGAAGGACGAGGAGTTGAAAGCCTTCTGCAT
CAGGGCATCTACTGCATCCTGCACTGCCATCCTCACAGTAGCTTCGTCCTTGAACACAGATGACACCTTT
AGGAAGGCAGAGACCACCTTCTCGGGGTCAGACGTGTCAGTCTGCTGGGCTATCAGCACGGAGCTCTTGG
GCCCTAGGCGCAGCAGCTTCTCTGGAGAGGGAAAAGCCAGGAAGGTGGAGACGTCTGCAGGAGGTGGGGA
GGACAGCACGGGAGCTGGCTCCCCAGTGTTAGGGTCCAGAATCTTCCGTGAGGGCGTGGCTGACTTCTCT
CCCTGCCCTCGCTGCTGAGGCTCTTCTTCCTCCTCCTCCTCCTCTTCTTCCTCCTCTTCCTCATCTTCCT
CCTCCTCTTCTTCTGCTTCCTCTTCTTCCTCTTCTCCTTCCTCCTCCTCCTCCTCGTCCTCGTCATCA
